>Addgene plasmid #11482 | pCI-Neo-HA-MmUbc6/2774 | addgene partial sequence | sequence record 18295 | T7 5'-TAATACGACTCACTATAGGG-3'
CCCACCACAGCAACACAAAAGGTGAAGCGGGACTACCTTCGAATTAAGAAAGACCCAGTGCCTTACATCT
GTGCGGAGCCCCTCCCTTCAAATATTCTTGAATGGCATTATGTTGTCCGAGGCCCTGAGATGACTCCTTA
TGAACGTGGCTATTATCATGGAAAACTAATTTTTCCCAAAGAATTTCCATTTAAGCCTCCTAGTATTTAC
GTGATAACCCCCAATGGAAGATTTAAGTGCAACACAAGGCTGTGTCTCTCCGTCACAGATTTCCACCCAA
ATACATGGAATCCAGCGTGGGCCGTCTCCGCCATTCTAACAGGGCTCCTGAGCTTTATGGT
