[The description below was written by a language model from this plasmid's Addgene catalogue record.]
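Description:
pCI-Neo-HA-MmUbc6/2774 is a mammalian expression plasmid built on the commercial pCI-Neo backbone (about 5.4 kb without insert). It is propagated in E. coli as a high-copy plasmid under ampicillin selection, and it carries a neomycin resistance marker so that transfected mammalian cells can be selected with G418, allowing stable as well as transient expression. The record does not list the promoter or other regulatory elements. pCI-Neo vectors generally drive the insert from the CMV immediate-early enhancer/promoter with a chimeric intron upstream and an SV40 late polyadenylation signal downstream. The T7 and T3 sequencing primers named in the record indicate phage promoter sites flanking the cloning region.

The payload is an insert of roughly 780 bp encoding mouse MmUbc6, also known as Ube2j2, in unmutated form. This protein is an ubiquitin-conjugating enzyme (E2) associated with the endoplasmic reticulum. The coding sequence was placed between EcoRI (5′) and SacI (3′) sites, both of which remain intact, and it carries an N-terminal HA epitope tag, which permits detection or immunoprecipitation of the expressed protein with anti-HA antibodies and distinguishes it from the endogenous enzyme.

The associated publication concerns ER-associated degradation of T cell receptor subunits and the role of ER-associated E2s in that pathway. This points to use of the construct for overexpressing tagged wild-type MmUbc6 in mammalian cells to study its localisation and its contribution to ubiquitin-dependent turnover of ER substrates. No feature table was supplied, so element positions and the exact junctions cannot be confirmed from the record.
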