Addgene plasmid #11482: pCI-Neo-HA-MmUbc6/2774
Depositing lab: Allan Weissman. Depositing organization: National Cancer Institute (NCI). Publication: Endoplasmic reticulum (ER)-associated degradation of T cell receptor subunits. Involvement of ER-associated ubiquitin-conjugating enzymes (E2s). Tiwari S, Weissman AM. J Biol Chem. 2001 May 11. 276(19):16193-200. 10.1074/jbc.M007640200 PubMed 11278356.
Backbone
  Vector backbone: pCI-Neo
  Backbone manufacturer: Promega
  Backbone size w/o insert (bp): 5400
  Vector type: Mammalian Expression
  Selectable markers: Neomycin (select with G418)
Growth in bacteria
  Bacterial resistance: Ampicillin, 100 μg/mL
  Growth temperature: 37°C
  Growth strain: DH5alpha
  Copy number: High Copy
Gene/Insert
  Gene/Insert name: MmUbc6 (alt name: Ube2j2)
  Species: M. musculus (mouse)
  Insert size (bp): 780
  Mutation: n/a
  GenBank ID: AF296656 NP_919296
  Entrez Gene: Ube2j2 (a.k.a. Ubc6, Ubc6p, NCUBE-2, AL022923, 1200007B18Rik, 2400008G19Rik, 5730472G04Rik)
  Tag / fusion protein: HA (N terminal on insert)
  Cloning method: Restriction Enzyme; 5′ cloning site EcoR I (not destroyed); 3′ cloning site Sac I (not destroyed)
  Sequencing primers: 5′ T7; 3′ T3
Terms and licenses: Academic/Nonprofit Terms; Industry Terms: Not Available to Industry
How to cite: pCI-Neo-HA-MmUbc6/2774 was a gift from Allan Weissman (Addgene plasmid # 11482 ; http://n2t.net/addgene:11482 ; RRID:Addgene_11482)
